>Addgene plasmid #167394 | pMSR:MSMEG_5149:Dendra | addgene full sequence | sequence record 332827 | Addgene NGS Result
AATATTGGATCGTCGGCACCGTCACGGCCGTGGGAGGCGGCACGATCCGCGACGTGATGATCGGCCGCAT
CCCCACGGTGCTGCGCAGTGAGCTCTACGCCATCCCGGCGTTGATCTGTGCGTTCGCACGCACAGGCCCG
GTGTGAGAAGGGTCTCTGACGAGCGGGAGAACTCCCTATCAGTGATAGAGTTTGTCCTCCCTATCAGTGA
TAGATAGGCTTAAGGAGTAATACGACTCACTATAGGGAGAAGGAGGCCATTATGTTGCTGGTCGTCAGCA
TCCTGGCGCGGCTGGCATGGACCTACCTCGTGCCCAACGGCGCCAACTTCGTCGACCTGCACGTCTACGT
GGGCGGCGCGGACGCCCTCGATGGCCCCGGCGCGCTCTACGACTACGTCTATGCCGACCAGACACCGGAC
TTCCCGCTGCCGTTCACGTATCCGCCGTTCGCCGCGATCGTGTTCTACCCGCTGCACCTGCTGCCGTTCG
GGGTGGTGGCGTTCATCTGGCAGATCGGGATCATCGCCGCGCTCTACGGCGTCGTGCGTGTCAGCCAGCG
GCTCATGGGGTTGCAGTCCCAACGGCGCGTCGCGATGCTGTGGACCGCGCTGGGCATCTGGACCGAACCG
CTGCGCAGCACATTCGACTACGGCCAGGTCAATGTCGTGCTGGTGCTCGCGGTGCTCTGCGCGGTGTCGA
CGACGCGGTGGTGGCTTTCGGGTCTGCTCGTCGGGTTGGCGGCCGGCATCAAACTCACGCCCGCGGTCGC
GGGCCTGTACTTCCTCGGGGCGCGCCGCTGGGCCGCGGTCGCGTGCTCGGCGGCGGTGTTCTTCGCGACG
GTCGGCGTGTCGTGGCTCGTGGTGGGTGCGCAGGCCCGCCGGTACTTCACCGAACTGCTGGGCGACGCGG
ACCGGATCGGGCCCATCGGCACGTCGTTCAACCAGTCGTGGCGCGGCGGGATCTCACGGATCCTGGGTCA
CGACGCGGGATTCGGGCCACTGGTGCTGATCGGTATCGGCATCACCGCGGTCCTCGCGCTGCTGGCGTGG
CGAGCGATCGGCGGCGCGCAGGATCGACTCGGCGGCATCCTCGTGGTGAGTCTGTTCGGGCTCGTGCTCT
CGCCGATCTCGTGGACGCACCACTGGGTGTGGCTGATCCCGCTGATGATGTGGCTGCTGCACGGGCCGTT
GTCGGCCCTGCGCGGCGCGCGGATCCTGGGCTGGGGCTGGCTCGCGCTGACCCTGCTGGGTGTCCCGTGG
CTGCTCAGTTTCGCGCAGCCCACCATCTGGGAGATCGGCAGGCCGTGGTACCTGGCCTGGGCCGGGCTGG
TCTACATCGTCGCGACATTGGCGACGCTCGGGTGGATCGCCTTCAGTCGGAAAGGATCCGGTAAGCTTGG
TGCGGCCGCGGGCAACACGCCTGGCATCAATCTGATCAAGGAGGACATGCGTGTCAAGGTGCATATGGAG
GGCAACGTGAACGGTCACGCCTTCGTGATCGAGGGGGAGGGTAAGGGTAAGCCTTACGAAGGGACCCAGA
CCGCCAACCTCACCGTCAAGGAGGGCGCCCCTCTCCCATTCTCGTACGATATCCTCACTACCGCGGTGCA
TTACGGGAACCGCGTGTTCACCAAGTACCCCGAGGATATCCCTGACTACTTCAAGCAGAGCTTCCCGGAG
GGATACTCCTGGGAGCGGACGATGACCTTCGAAGACAAGGGTATCTGTACGATCCGCAGCGACATCTCGC
TGGAAGGGGACTGTTTCTTCCAGAACGTCCGTTTCAAGGGGACCAACTTTCCGCCGAACGGCCCGGTCAT
GCAGAAGAAGACCCTCAAGTGGGAGCCGAGCACGGAGAAGCTGCACGTTCGGGACGGCCTCCTGGTCGGC
AACATCAACATGGCGCTGCTGCTGGAAGGCGGCGGCCACTACCTATGCGACTTCAAGACCACGTACAAAG
CGAAGAAGGTCGTCCAGCTGCCCGACGCGCACTTCGTGGACCACCGCATCGAAATCCTGGGGAACGATTC
GGACTACAACAAGGTCAAGTTGTACGAGCACGCTGTGGCACGCTATAGCCCGCTCCCGTCGCAGGTCTGG
TTCGAAGGCGGCGGCGGGGAGAACCTGTATTTCCAGGACTACAAGGACGACGACGACAAGTGATTTAAAT
AACCCCTTGGGGCCTCTAAACGGGTCTTGAGGGGTTTTTTGTTAACTAGCGTACGATCGAATTCCTGCAG
CTCACGGTAACTGATGCCGTATTTGCAGTACCAGCGTACGGCCCACAGAATGATGTCACGCTGAAAATGC
CGGCCTTTGAATGGGTTCATGTGCAGCTCCATCAGCAAAAGGGGATGATAAGTTTATCACCACCGACTAT
TTGCAACAGTGCCGTTGATCGTGCTATGATCGACTGATGTCATCAGCGGTGGAGTGCAATGTCGTGCAAT
ACGAATGGCGAAAAGCCGAGCTCATCGGTCAGCTTCTCAACCTTGGGGTTACCCCCGGCGGTGTGCTGCT
GGTCCACAGCTCCTTCCGTAGCGTCCGGCCCCTCGAAGATGGGCCACTTGGACTGATCGAGGCCCTGCGT
GCTACGCTGGGTCCGGGAGGGACGCTCGTCATGCCCTCGTGGTCAGGTCTGGACGACGAGCCGTTCGATC
CTGCCACGTCGCCCGTTACACCGGACCTTGGAGTTGTCTCTGACACATTCTGGCGCCTGCCAAATGTAAA
GCGCAGCGCCCATCCATTTGCCTTTGCGGCAGCGGGGCCACAGGCAGAGCAGATCATCTCTGATCCATTG
CCCCTGCCACCTTACTCGCCTGCAAGCCCGGTCGCCCGTGTCCATGAACTCGATGGGCAGGTACTTCTCC
TCGGCGTGGGACACGATGCCAACACGACGCTGCATCTTGCCGAGTTGATGGCAAAGGTTCCCTATGGGGT
GCCGAGACACTGCACCATTCTTCAGGATGGCAAGTTGGTACGCGTCGATTATCTCGAGAATGACCACTGC
TGTGAGCGCTTTGCCTTGGCGGACAGGTGGCTCAAGGAGAAGAGCCTTCAGAAGGAAGGTCCAGTCGGTC
ATGCCTTTGCTCGGTTGATCCGCTCCCGCGACATTGTGGCGACAGCCCTGGGTCAACTGGGCCGAGATCC
GTTGATCTTCCTGCATCCGCCAGAGGCGGGATGCGAAGAATGCGATGCCGCTCGCCAGTCGATTGGCTGA
GCTCATGAGCGGAGAACGAGATGACGTTGGAGGGGCAAGGTCGCGCTGATTGCTGGGGCAACACGGGGGA
TCCACTAGTTCCATGAGCGTCAGACCCCGTAGAAAAGATCAAAGGATCTTCTTGAGATCCTTTTTTTCTG
CGCGTAATCTGCTGCTTGCAAACAAAAAAACCACCGCTACCAGCGGTGGTTTGTTTGCCGGATCAAGAGC
TACCAACTCTTTTTCCGAAGGTAACTGGCTTCAGCAGAGCGCAGATACCAAATACTGTCCTTCTAGTGTA
GCCGTAGTTAGGCCACCACTTCAAGAACTCTGTAGCACCGCCTACATACCTCGCTCTGCTAATCCTGTTA
CCAGTGGCTGCTGCCAGTGGCGATAAGTCGTGTCTTACCGGGTTGGACTCAAGACGATAGTTACCGGATA
AGGCGCAGCGGTCGGGCTGAACGGGGGGTTCGTGCACACAGCCCAGCTTGGAGCGAACGACCTACACCGA
ACTGAGATACCTACAGCGTGAGCTATGAGAAAGCGCCACGCTTCCCGAGGGGAGAAAGGCGGACAGGTAT
CCGGTAAGCGGCAGGGTCGGAACAGGAGAGCGCACGAGGGAGCTTCCAGGGGGAAACGCCTGGTATCTTT
ATAGTCCTGTCGGGTTTCGCCACCTCTGACTTGAGCGTCGATTTTTGTGATGCTCGTCAGGGGGGCGGAG
CCTATGGAAAAACGCCAGCAACGCGGCCTTTTTACGGTTCCTGGCCTTTTGCTGGCCTTTTGCTCACATG
TTCTTTCCTGCGTTATCCCCTGATTCTGTGGATAACCGTATTACCGCCTTTGAGTGAGCTGATACCGCTC
GCCGCAGCCGAACGACCGAGCGCAACGCGTGCGGCCGCGGTACCCGGGGATCCTCTAGAGTCGACCACCA
AGGGCACCATCTCTGCTTGGGCCACCCCGTTGGCCGCAGCCAGCTCGCTGAGAGCCGTGAACGACAGGGC
GAACGCCAGCCCGCCGACGGCGAGGGTTCCGACCGCTGCAACTCCCGGTGCAACCTTGTCCCGGTCTATT
CTCTTCACTGCACCAGCTCCAATCTGGTGTGAATGCCCCTCGTCTGTTCGCGCAGGCGGGGGGCTCTATT
CGTTTGTCAGCATCGAAAGTAGCCAGATCAGGGATGCGTTGCAACCGCGTATGCCCAGGTCAGAAGAGTC
GCACAAGAGTTGCAGACCCCTGGAAAGAAAAATGGCCAGAGGGCGAAAACACCCTCTGACCAGCGGAGCG
GGCGACGGGAATCGAACCCGCGTAGCTAGTTTGGAAGAATGGGTGTCTGCCGACCACATATGGGCCGGTC
AAGATAGGTTTTTACCCCCTCTCGGCTGCATCCTCTAAGTGGAAAGAAATTGCAGGTCGTAGAAGCGCGT
TGAAGCCTGAGAGTTGCACAGGAGTTGCAACCCGGTAGCCTTGTTCACGACGAGAGGAGACCTAGTTGGC
ACGTCGCGGATGGGGATCGCTGAAGACTCAGCGCAGCGGGAGGATCCAAGCCTCATACGTCAACCCGCAG
GACGGTGTGAGGTACTACGCGCTGCAGACCTACGACAACAAGATGGACGCCGAAGCCTGGCTCGCGGGCG
AGAAGCGGCTCATCGAGATGGAGACCTGGACCCCTCCACAGGACCGGGCGAAGAAGGCAGCCGCCAGCGC
CATCACGCTGGAGGAGTACACCCGGAAGTGGCTCGTGGAGCGCGACCTCGCAGACGGCACCAGGGATCTG
TACAGCGGGCACGCGGAGCGCCGCATCTACCCGGTGCTAGGTGAAGTGGCGGTCACAGAGATGACGCCAG
CTCTGGTGCGTGCGTGGTGGGCCGGGATGGGTAGGAAGCACCCGACTGCCCGCCGGCATGCCTACAACGT
CCTCCGGGCGGTGATGAACACAGCGGTCGAGGACAAGCTGATCGCAGAGAACCCGTGCCGGATCGAGCAG
AAGGCAGCCGATGAGCGCGACGTAGAGGCGCTGACGCCTGAGGAGCTGGACATCGTCGCCGCTGAGATCT
TCGAGCACTACCGGATCGCGGCATACATCCTGGCGTGGACGAGCCTCCGGTTCGGAGAGCTGATCGAGCT
TCGCCGCAAGGACATCGTGGACGACGGCATGACGATGAAGCTCCGGGTGCGCCGTGGCGCTTCCCGCGTG
GGGAACAAGATCGTCGTTGGCAACGCCAAGACCGTCCGGTCGAAGCGTCCTGTGACGGTTCCGCCTCACG
TCGCGGAGATGATCCGAGCGCACATGAAGGACCGTACGAAGATGAACAAGGGCCCCGAGGCATTCCTGGT
GACCACGACGCAGGGCAACCGGCTGTCGAAGTCCGCGTTCACCAAGTCGCTGAAGCGTGGCTACGCCAAG
ATCGGTCGGCCGGAACTCCGCATCCACGACCTCCGCGCTGTCGGCGCTACGTTCGCCGCTCAGGCAGGTG
CGACGACCAAGGAGCTGATGGCCCGTCTCGGTCACACGACTCCTAGGATGGCGATGAAGTACCAGATGGC
GTCTGAGGCCCGCGACGAGGCTATCGCTGAGGCGATGTCCAAGCTGGCCAAGACCTCCTGAAACGCAAAA
AGCCCCCCTCCCAAGGACACTGAGTCCTAAAGAGGGGGGTTTCTTGTCAGTACGCGAAGAACCACGCCTG
GCCGCGAGCGCCAGCACCGCCGCTCTGTGCGGAGACCTGGGCACCAGCCCCGCCGCCGCCAGGAGCATTG
CCGTTCCCGCCAGAAATCTAGACGGTGACCACAACGCGCCCGCTTTGATCGGGGACGTCGA
Features (pLannotate 1.2.2; 14 found; start..end, strand, type, name):
      9..113     +  CDS            Y4104_STRCO (fragment): Protein inferred from homology: Swiss-Prot protein existence level 3. From Streptomyces coelicolor (strain ATCC BAA-471 / A3(2) / M145).
    171..190     +  promoter       tight TRE promoter (fragment): Tet-responsive promoter PTight, consisting of seven tet operator sequences followed by the minimal CMV promoter
    197..214     +  promoter       tight TRE promoter (fragment): Tet-responsive promoter PTight, consisting of seven tet operator sequences followed by the minimal CMV promoter
    228..246     +  promoter       T7 promoter: promoter for bacteriophage T7 RNA polymerase
    256..1392    +  CDS            pimE (fragment): PIME_MYCS2 - Experimental evidence at protein level: Swiss-Prot protein existence level 1. Catalyzes the alpha-1,2 addition of a mannose residue from polyprenol-phosphate-mannose (PPM) to a monoacyl phosphatidylinositol pentamannoside (AcPIM5) to generate a monoacyl phosphatidylinositol hexamannoside (AcPIM6). From Mycolicibacterium smegmatis (strain ATCC 700084 / mc(2)155) (Mycobacterium smegmatis).
   1414..2100    +  CDS            Dendra2: Dendra2 is a photoconvertible green fluorescent protein published in 2006, derived from Dendronephthya sp.. It has high acid sensitivity.
   2140..2160    +  CDS            FLAG (fragment): FLAG® epitope tag, followed by an enterokinase cleavage site
   2169..2211    +  terminator     T7 terminator (fragment): transcription terminator for bacteriophage T7 RNA polymerase
   2417..3217    +  CDS            ApmR: aminoglycoside 3-N-acetyltransferase type IV ; aac(3)IV; confers resistance to apramycin (Paget and Davies, 1996)
   3284..3301    -  misc_feature   MCS (fragment): pBluescript multiple cloning site
   3342..3930    +  rep_origin     ori: high-copy-number ColE1/pMB1/pBR322/pUC origin of replication
   4098..4126    +  misc_feature   MCS (fragment): pUC18/19 multiple cloning site
   4686..5798    +  CDS            33: VINT_BPML5 - Also known as int. Protein inferred from homology: Swiss-Prot protein existence level 3. Integrase is necessary for integration of the phage into the host genome by site-specific recombination. From Mycobacterium phage L5 (Mycobacteriophage L5).
   5860..5964    -  CDS            32 (fragment): VG32_BPML5 - Protein predicted: Swiss-Prot protein existence level 4. From Mycobacterium phage L5 (Mycobacteriophage L5).
