[The description below was written by a language model from this plasmid's Addgene catalogue record and pLannotate feature annotations shown in this document.]
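Description:
pMSR:MSMEG_5149:Dendra is a 6.0 kb integrating mycobacterial expression plasmid built on the pMSR:Dendra backbone, part of a systematic resource of tagged Mycobacterium smegmatis genes. It is propagated in E. coli through a high-copy ColE1/pUC-type origin and selected with apramycin, conferred by the aac(3)-IV acetyltransferase gene. There is no mycobacterial replication origin in the annotation. Instead, the plasmid carries the mycobacteriophage L5 integrase gene, with a fragment of the neighbouring phage gene 32. This integrase mediates site-specific, single-copy insertion at the L5 attachment site of the mycobacterial chromosome.

The payload is the M. smegmatis open reading frame MSMEG_5149, which the feature annotation matches to pimE, a polyprenol-phosphate-mannose-dependent mannosyltransferase involved in synthesis of higher-order phosphatidylinositol mannosides. It was inserted by ligation-independent cloning and fused at its C terminus, through a Gly-Ala linker, to the green-to-red photoconvertible fluorescent protein Dendra2, followed by a single FLAG epitope. Expression in mycobacteria is driven by the pmycTetO promoter. The two short hits labelled as "tight TRE promoter" fragments most likely reflect its tet operator sequences rather than any mammalian element, and they imply that the promoter can be regulated in strains supplying a Tet repressor. A T7 promoter sits immediately upstream of the coding sequence and a T7 terminator fragment lies downstream of the tag, so the same fusion can be expressed in E. coli strains that provide T7 RNA polymerase.

The recorded purpose is a C-terminal fluorescent fusion. This supports live-cell localisation and photoconversion-based tracking of the protein in M. smegmatis, with the FLAG tag available for immunodetection or affinity purification.
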