Addgene plasmid #167394: pMSR:MSMEG_5149:Dendra
Purpose: C-term fluorescent fusion
Depositing lab: Keith Derbyshire & Joseph Wade. Depositing organization: Wadsworth Center, New York State Department of Health. Publication: A Mycobacterial Systems Resource for the Research Community. Judd JA, Canestrari J, Clark R, Joseph A, Lapierre P, Lasek-Nesselquist E, Mir M, Palumbo M, Smith C, Stone M, Upadhyay A, Wirth SE, Dedrick RM, Meier CG, Russell DA, Dills A, Dove E, Kester J, Wolf ID, Zhu J, Rubin ER, Fortune S, Hatfull GF, Gray TA, Wade JT, Derbyshire KM. mBio. 2021 Mar 2;12(2). pii: mBio.02401-20. doi: 10.1128/mBio.02401-20. PubMed 33653882.
Backbone
  Vector backbone: pMSR:Dendra
  Vector type: Bacterial Expression ; Integrating Mycobacterial Expression Vector attL5. T7 expression in E. coli
Growth in bacteria
  Bacterial resistance: Apramycin, 25 μg/mL
  Growth temperature: 37°C
  Growth strain: DH5alpha
  Copy number: High Copy
Gene/Insert
  Gene/Insert name: MSMEG_5149
  Species: M. smegmatis
  Promoter: pmycTetO
  Tag / fusion protein: Gly-Ala Linker/Dendra2/1x Flag Tag (C terminal on insert)
  Cloning method: Ligation Independent Cloning
  Sequencing primers: 5′ TGATAGAGTTTGTCCTCCCTATCAG; 3′ TCCATATGCACCTTGACACG
Resource information
  A portion of this plasmid was derived from a plasmid made by: CP000480.1
Terms and licenses: Academic/Nonprofit Terms; Industry Terms: Not Available to Industry
Depositor comments: 5' cloning site: AseI (destroyed), 3' cloning site: HindIII (not destroyed)
How to cite: pMSR:MSMEG_5149:Dendra was a gift from Keith Derbyshire & Joseph Wade (Addgene plasmid # 167394 ; http://n2t.net/addgene:167394 ; RRID:Addgene_167394)
