>Addgene plasmid #167394 | pMSR:MSMEG_5149:Dendra | depositor partial sequence | sequence record 325222 | partial
ATGTTGCTGGTCGTCAGCATCCTGGCGCGGCTGGCATGGACCTACCTCGTGCCCAACGGCGCCAACTTCG
TCGACCTGCACGTCTACGTGGGCGGCGCGGACGCCCTCGATGGCCCCGGCGCGCTCTACGACTACGTCTA
TGCCGACCAGACACCGGACTTCCCGCTGCCGTTCACGTATCCGCCGTTCGCCGCGATCGTGTTCTACCCG
CTGCACCTGCTGCCGTTCGGGGTGGTGGCGTTCATCTGGCAGATCGGGATCATCGCCGCGCTCTACGGCG
TCGTGCGTGTCAGCCAGCGGCTCATGGGGTTGCAGTCCCAACGGCGCGTCGCGATGCTGTGGACCGCGCT
GGGCATCTGGACCGAACCGCTGCGCAGCACATTCGACTACGGCCAGGTCAATGTCGTGCTGGTGCTCGCG
GTGCTCTGCGCGGTGTCGACGACGCGGTGGTGGCTTTCGGGTCTGCTCGTCGGGTTGGCGGCCGGCATCA
AACTCACGCCCGCGGTCGCGGGCCTGTACTTCCTCGGGGCGCGCCGCTGGGCCGCGGTCGCGTGCTCGGC
GGCGGTGTTCTTCGCGACGGTCGGCGTGTCGTGGCTCGTGGTGGGTGCGCAGGCCCGCCGGTACTTCACC
GAACTGCTGGGCGACGCGGACCGGATCGGGCCCATCGGCACGTCGTTCAACCAGTCGTGGCGCGGCGGGA
TCTCACGGATCCTGGGTCACGACGCGGGATTCGGGCCACTGGTGCTGATCGGTATCGGCATCACCGCGGT
CCTCGCGCTGCTGGCGTGGCGAGCGATCGGCGGCGCGCAGGATCGACTCGGCGGCATCCTCGTGGTGAGT
CTGTTCGGGCTCGTGCTCTCGCCGATCTCGTGGACGCACCACTGGGTGTGGCTGATCCCGCTGATGATGT
GGCTGCTGCACGGGCCGTTGTCGGCCCTGCGCGGCGCGCGGATCCTGGGCTGGGGCTGGCTCGCGCTGAC
CCTGCTGGGTGTCCCGTGGCTGCTCAGTTTCGCGCAGCCCACCATCTGGGAGATCGGCAGGCCGTGGTAC
CTGGCCTGGGCCGGGCTGGTCTACATCGTCGCGACATTGGCGACGCTCGGGTGGATCGCCTTCAGTCGGA
AAGGATCCGGT
